>Addgene plasmid #40813 | pCMV5-rat ERK2-K52R | addgene partial sequence | sequence record 54569 | CMV-F 5'-CGCAAATGGGCGGTAGGCGTG-3'
ACCGTCAGAATTCTAAGGAGGTTTAACCATGGCACATCACCATCACCATCACGCCATGGCGGCGGCGGCG
GCGGGCCCGGAGATGGTCCGCGGGCAGGTGTTCGACGTGGGGCCGCGCTACACTAATCTCTCGTACATCG
GAGAAGGCGCCTACGGCATGGTTTGTTCTGCTTATGATAATCTCAACAAAGTTCGAGTTGCTATCAGGAA
AATCAGTCCTTTTGAGCACCAGACCTACTGTCAGAGAACCCTGAGAGAGATAAAAATCCTACTGCGCTTC
AGACATGAGAACATCATCGGCATCAATGACATCATCCGGGCACCAACCATTGAGCAGATGAAAGATGTAT
ATATAGTACAGGACCTCATGGAGACAGATCTTTACAAGCTCTTGAAGACACAGCACCTCAGCAATGATCA
TATCTGCTATTTTCTTTATCAGATCCTGAGAGGATTAAAGTATATACATTCAGCTAATGTTCTGCACCGT
GACCTCAAGCCTTCCAACCTCCTGCTGAACACCACTTGTGATCTCAAGATCTGTGACTTTGGCCTTGCCC
GTGTTGCAGATCCAGACCATGATCATACAGGGTTCTTGACAGAGTATGTAGCCACGCGTTGGTACAGAGC
TCCAGAAATTATGTTGAATTCCAAGGGTTATACCAAGTCCATTGATATTTGGTCTGTGGGCTGCATCCTG
GCAGAGATGCTATCCAACAGGCCTATCTTCCCAGGAAAGCATTACCTTGACCAGCTGAATCACATCCTGG
GTATTCTTGGATCTCCATCACAG
