[The description below was written by a language model from this plasmid's Addgene catalogue record.]
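Description:
pCMV5-rat ERK2-K52R is a mammalian expression plasmid built on the pCMV5 backbone (about 4.7 kb), carrying an insert of roughly 1.5 kb for a total size of about 6.2 kb. It is propagated in E. coli under ampicillin selection. The record lists no mammalian selection marker and gives no details of the replication origin or copy number, and no feature table is provided, so the finer architecture of the vector cannot be described beyond the catalogue fields.

The insert is the rat (Rattus norvegicus) Mapk1 coding sequence, encoding the MAP kinase ERK2 (also called p42 MAPK), placed under the control of the CMV promoter for strong constitutive expression in transfected mammalian cells. The protein is produced with an N-terminal His6 tag, which is useful for detection or metal-affinity purification of the expressed kinase. The insert carries a K52R point mutation. In general knowledge of this kinase, lysine 52 is the conserved ATP-binding-site lysine of the catalytic domain, and its conservative replacement by arginine is a widely used way to severely impair catalytic activity. The record itself states only the substitution and not its functional consequence.

The plasmid is associated with a study of how the gatekeeper residue and intramolecular connectivity control ERK2 autoactivation. In that setting, a construct of this type would typically serve as a catalytically impaired control alongside wild-type or activating ERK2 variants in cell-based signalling experiments, although the record does not state its specific use. Part of the plasmid was derived from an earlier construct made in another laboratory.
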