Addgene plasmid #40813: pCMV5-rat ERK2-K52R
Depositing lab: Natalie Ahn. Publication: The gatekeeper residue controls autoactivation of ERK2 via a pathway of intramolecular connectivity. Emrick MA, Lee T, Starkey PJ, Mumby MC, Resing KA, Ahn NG. Proc Natl Acad Sci U S A. 2006 Nov 28;103(48):18101-6. Epub 2006 Nov 17. 10.1073/pnas.0608849103 PubMed 17114285.
Backbone
  Vector backbone: pCMV5
  Backbone manufacturer: David Russell, UTSW
  Backbone size w/o insert (bp): 4700
  Total vector size (bp): 6200
  Vector type: Mammalian Expression
Growth in bacteria
  Bacterial resistance: Ampicillin, 100 μg/mL
  Growth temperature: 37°C
  Growth strain: XL1 Blue
  Copy number: Unknown
Gene/Insert
  Gene/Insert name: MAPK1 (alt names: ERK2; p42)
  Species: R. norvegicus (rat)
  Insert size (bp): 1500
  Mutation: K52R
  GenBank ID: NM_053842
  Entrez Gene: Mapk1 (a.k.a. ERK-2, ERT1, Erk2, p42-MAPK)
  Promoter: CMV
  Tag / fusion protein: His6 (N terminal on backbone)
  Cloning method: Unknown
  Sequencing primers: 5′ CMV
Resource information
  A portion of this plasmid was derived from a plasmid made by: Melanie Cobb, UTSW
Terms and licenses: Academic/Nonprofit Terms; Industry Terms: Not Available to Industry
How to cite: pCMV5-rat ERK2-K52R was a gift from Natalie Ahn (Addgene plasmid # 40813 ; http://n2t.net/addgene:40813 ; RRID:Addgene_40813)
